Addgene plasmid #107481: pCEP4-SERTT233F-myc
Purpose: Mammalian expression plasmid for codon optimized mutant hSERT with internal MYC tag inserted in ECL2, mutation T233F with approximately wildtype activity
Depositing lab: Erik Procko. Publication: Deep Mutagenesis of a Transporter for Uptake of a Non-Native Substrate Identifies Conformationally Dynamic Regions. Young HJ, Chan M, Selvam B, Szymanski SK, Shukla D, Procko E. bioRxiv 2021.04.19.440442 10.1101/2021.04.19.440442.
Backbone
  Vector backbone: pCEP4
  Backbone manufacturer: Invitrogen
  Backbone size w/o insert (bp): 10410
  Vector type: Mammalian Expression
  Selectable markers: Hygromycin
Growth in bacteria
  Bacterial resistance: Ampicillin, 100 μg/mL
  Growth temperature: 37°C
  Growth strain: DH5alpha
  Copy number: High Copy
Gene/Insert
  Gene/Insert name: Serotonin Transporter (SERT) (alt name: SLC6A4)
  Species: H. sapiens (human)
  Insert size (bp): 1985
  Mutation: T233F
  Entrez Gene: SLC6A4 (a.k.a. 5-HTT, 5-HTTLPR, 5HTT, HTT, OCD1, SERT, SERT1, hSERT)
  Promoter: CMV
  Cloning method: Restriction Enzyme; 5′ cloning site NHE1 (not destroyed); 3′ cloning site XHO1 (not destroyed)
  Sequencing primers: 5′ CMV Forward; 3′ EBV Reverse
Terms and licenses: Academic/Nonprofit Terms; Industry Terms: Not Available to Industry
Depositor comments: Please visit https://doi.org/10.1101/2021.04.19.440442 for bioRxiv preprint.
How to cite: pCEP4-SERTT233F-myc was a gift from Erik Procko (Addgene plasmid # 107481 ; http://n2t.net/addgene:107481 ; RRID:Addgene_107481)
