[The description below was written by a language model from this plasmid's Addgene catalogue record and pLannotate feature annotations shown in this document.]
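Description:
pCEP4-SERTT233F-myc is a mammalian expression plasmid built on the Invitrogen pCEP4 episomal backbone, about 12.1 kb in total. In E. coli it is maintained through a high-copy ColE1/pUC-type origin and selected with ampicillin via the β-lactamase gene. For mammalian cells the backbone carries the Epstein-Barr virus oriP origin together with the EBNA1 coding sequence. Together these allow the plasmid to replicate and persist as an extrachromosomal episome in permissive primate cells rather than requiring integration. A hygromycin B phosphotransferase cassette, driven by an HSV thymidine kinase promoter and ended by the TK polyadenylation signal, provides selection of transfected cells. The short herpesvirus, tetracycline-resistance, rop and large T antigen fragments in the feature table are remnants of the backbone's construction, not functional genes.

The payload is a codon-optimized human serotonin transporter (SERT, SLC6A4) open reading frame of roughly 2 kb, cloned between NheI and XhoI sites that were both retained. It is transcribed from the human cytomegalovirus immediate early enhancer and promoter. Because the plasmid is circular, the SV40 polyadenylation signal annotated at the start of the record lies just downstream of the insert, although the table lists it on the opposite strand. According to the record, a MYC epitope is inserted internally within extracellular loop 2, a position that should allow antibody detection of transporter at the cell surface; this tag is not annotated separately in the feature table. The transporter carries the T233F substitution, described by the depositor as retaining approximately wild-type activity. The construct comes from a deep mutagenesis study of the transporter examining uptake of a non-native substrate, where it serves as an individually tested point mutant.
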