Features (pLannotate 1.2.2; 22 found; start..end, strand, type, name):
     14..148     -  polyA_signal   SV40 poly(A) signal: SV40 polyadenylation signal
    171..254     -  CDS            large T antigen (fragment): large T antigen from SV40 (simian virus 40)
    257..297     +  CDS            rop (fragment): Rop protein, which maintains plasmids at low copy number; rop
    409..427     -  misc_feature   MCS (fragment): pUC18/19 multiple cloning site
    873..2662    -  rep_origin     oriP: Epstein-Barr virus oriP replication origin (Yates et al., 2000)
   2663..2881    -  CDS            gL (fragment): GL_EBVB9 - Experimental evidence at protein level: Swiss-Prot protein existence level 1. The heterodimer glycoprotein H-glycoprotein L is required for the fusion of viral and plasma membranes leading to virus entry into the host cell. Acts as a functional inhibitor of gH and maintains gH in an inhibited form. Upon binding to host integrins, gL dissociates from gH leading to activation of the viral fusion glycoproteins gB and gH. Fusion of EBV with B-lymphocytes requires the additional receptor- binding protein gp42, which forms a complex with gH/gL. The heterodimer gH/gL targets also host EPHA
   2964..4889    -  CDS            EBNA1: Epstein-Barr nuclear antigen 1, also known as EBNA-1 crucial for latent viral infection, and for episomal amplification of vectors containing the oriP origin (Okita et al., 2013)
   4927..5271    -  CDS            BRRF2_EBVB9 (fragment): Protein inferred from homology: Swiss-Prot protein existence level 3. From Epstein-Barr virus (strain B95-8) (HHV-4) (Human herpesvirus 4).
   5274..5297    -  promoter       tet promoter (fragment): E. coli promoter for tetracycline efflux protein gene
   5410..5514    +  promoter       AmpR promoter: bla
   5515..6375    +  CDS            AmpR: β-lactamase; bla; confers resistance to ampicillin, carbenicillin, and related antibiotics
   6546..7134    +  rep_origin     ori: high-copy-number ColE1/pMB1/pBR322/pUC origin of replication
   7180..7338    -  CDS            TcR (fragment): tetracycline efflux protein; tet; confers resistance to tetracycline
   7459..7659    -  CDS            MDV035 (fragment): UL24_GAHVM - Protein inferred from homology: Swiss-Prot protein existence level 3. May play a role in the dispersal of host nucleolin from the nucleolus throughout the nucleus leading to a decrease in ribosome biogenesis. From Gallid herpesvirus 2 (strain Chicken/Md5/ATCC VR-987) (GaHV-2) (Marek's disease herpesvirus type 1).
   7648..7710    +  promoter       Mini-TK promoter: minimal herpes simplex virus (HSV) thymidine kinase promoter
   7753..8790    +  CDS            HygR: hygromycin B phosphotransferase confers resistance to hygromycin
   8832..8880    +  polyA_signal   HSV TK poly(A) signal: herpes simplex virus thymidine kinase polyadenylation signal (Cole and Stacy, 1985)
   9080..9304    +  CDS            gH (fragment): GH_HHV11 - Experimental evidence at protein level: Swiss-Prot protein existence level 1. The heterodimer glycoprotein H-glycoprotein L is required for the fusion of viral and plasma membranes leading to virus entry into the host cell. Following initial binding to host receptor, membrane fusion is mediated by the fusion machinery composed of gB and the heterodimer gH/gL. May also be involved in the fusion between the virion envelope and the outer nuclear membrane during virion morphogenesis. From Human herpesvirus 1 (strain 17) (HHV-1) (Human herpes simplex virus 1).
   9335..9360    -  CDS            bla(M) (fragment): β-lactamase lacking the signal sequence; bla(M); allows cytosolic expression of β-lactamase
   9534..9913    +  enhancer       CMV enhancer: human cytomegalovirus immediate early enhancer
   9915..10114   +  promoter       CMV promoter: human cytomegalovirus (CMV) immediate early promoter
  10172..12133   +  CDS            SLC6A4: SC6A4_HUMAN - Also known as HTT, SERT. Experimental evidence at protein level: Swiss-Prot protein existence level 1. Serotonin transporter whose primary function in the central nervous system involves the regulation of serotonergic signaling via transport of serotonin molecules from the synaptic cleft back into the pre-synaptic terminal for re-utilization. Plays a key role in mediating regulation of the availability of serotonin to other receptors of serotonergic systems. Terminates the action of serotonin and recycles it in a sodium-dependent manner. From Homo sapiens (Human).
>Addgene plasmid #107481 | pCEP4-SERTT233F-myc | depositor full sequence | sequence record 205650 | pCEP4-SERTT233F-myc sequence 12145 bps
GCCGGCAAGGCCGGATCCAGACATGATAAGATACATTGATGAGTTTGGACAAACCACAACTAGAATGCAG
TGAAAAAAATGCTTTATTTGTGAAATTTGTGATGCTATTGCTTTATTTGTAACCATTATAAGCTGCAATA
AACAAGTTAACAACAACAATTGCATTCATTTTATGTTTCAGGTTCAGGGGGAGGTGTGGGAGGTTTTTTA
AAGCAAGTAAAACCTCTACAAATGTGGTATGGCTGATTATGATCCGGCTGCCTCGCGCGTTTCGGTGATG
ACGGTGAAAACCTCTGACACATGCAGCTCCCGGAGACGGTCACAGCTTGTCTGTAAGCGGATGCCGGGAG
CAGACAAGCCCGTCAGGGCGCGTCAGCGGGTGTTGGCGGGTGTCGGGGCGCAGCCATGAGGTCGACTCTA
GAGGATCGATCCCCGCCCCGGACGAACTAAACCTGACTACGACATCTCTGCCCCTTCTTCGCGGGGCAGT
GCATGTAATCCCTTCAGTTGGTTGGTACAACTTGCCAACTGGGCCCTGTTCCACATGTGACACGGGGGGG
GACCAAACACAAAGGGGTTCTCTGACTGTAGTTGACATCCTTATAAATGGATGTGCACATTTGCCAACAC
TGAGTGGCTTTCATCCTGGAGCAGACTTTGCAGTCTGTGGACTGCAACACAACATTGCCTTTATGTGTAA
CTCTTGGCTGAAGCTCTTACACCAATGCTGGGGGACATGTACCTCCCAGGGGCCCAGGAAGACTACGGGA
GGCTACACCAACGTCAATCAGAGGGGCCTGTGTAGCTACCGATAAGCGGACCCTCAAGAGGGCATTAGCA
ATAGTGTTTATAAGGCCCCCTTGTTAACCCTAAACGGGTAGCATATGCTTCCCGGGTAGTAGTATATACT
ATCCAGACTAACCCTAATTCAATAGCATATGTTACCCAACGGGAAGCATATGCTATCGAATTAGGGTTAG
TAAAAGGGTCCTAAGGAACAGCGATATCTCCCACCCCATGAGCTGTCACGGTTTTATTTACATGGGGTCA
GGATTCCACGAGGGTAGTGAACCATTTTAGTCACAAGGGCAGTGGCTGAAGATCAAGGAGCGGGCAGTGA
ACTCTCCTGAATCTTCGCCTGCTTCTTCATTCTCCTTCGTTTAGCTAATAGAATAACTGCTGAGTTGTGA
ACAGTAAGGTGTATGTGAGGTGCTCGAAAACAAGGTTTCAGGTGACGCCCCCAGAATAAAATTTGGACGG
GGGGTTCAGTGGTGGCATTGTGCTATGACACCAATATAACCCTCACAAACCCCTTGGGCAATAAATACTA
GTGTAGGAATGAAACATTCTGAATATCTTTAACAATAGAAATCCATGGGGTGGGGACAAGCCGTAAAGAC
TGGATGTCCATCTCACACGAATTTATGGCTATGGGCAACACATAATCCTAGTGCAATATGATACTGGGGT
TATTAAGATGTGTCCCAGGCAGGGACCAAGACAGGTGAACCATGTTGTTACACTCTATTTGTAACAAGGG
GAAAGAGAGTGGACGCCGACAGCAGCGGACTCCACTGGTTGTCTCTAACACCCCCGAAAATTAAACGGGG
CTCCACGCCAATGGGGCCCATAAACAAAGACAAGTGGCCACTCTTTTTTTTGAAATTGTGGAGTGGGGGC
ACGCGTCAGCCCCCACACGCCGCCCTGCGGTTTTGGACTGTAAAATAAGGGTGTAATAACTTGGCTGATT
GTAACCCCGCTAACCACTGCGGTCAAACCACTTGCCCACAAAACCACTAATGGCACCCCGGGGAATACCT
GCATAAGTAGGTGGGCGGGCCAAGATAGGGGCGCGATTGCTGCGATCTGGAGGACAAATTACACACACTT
GCGCCTGAGCGCCAAGCACAGGGTTGTTGGTCCTCATATTCACGAGGTCGCTGAGAGCACGGTGGGCTAA
TGTTGCCATGGGTAGCATATACTACCCAAATATCTGGATAGCATATGCTATCCTAATCTATATCTGGGTA
GCATAGGCTATCCTAATCTATATCTGGGTAGCATATGCTATCCTAATCTATATCTGGGTAGTATATGCTA
TCCTAATTTATATCTGGGTAGCATAGGCTATCCTAATCTATATCTGGGTAGCATATGCTATCCTAATCTA
TATCTGGGTAGTATATGCTATCCTAATCTGTATCCGGGTAGCATATGCTATCCTAATAGAGATTAGGGTA
GTATATGCTATCCTAATTTATATCTGGGTAGCATATACTACCCAAATATCTGGATAGCATATGCTATCCT
AATCTATATCTGGGTAGCATATGCTATCCTAATCTATATCTGGGTAGCATAGGCTATCCTAATCTATATC
TGGGTAGCATATGCTATCCTAATCTATATCTGGGTAGTATATGCTATCCTAATTTATATCTGGGTAGCAT
AGGCTATCCTAATCTATATCTGGGTAGCATATGCTATCCTAATCTATATCTGGGTAGTATATGCTATCCT
AATCTGTATCCGGGTAGCATATGCTATCCTCATGCATATACAGTCAGCATATGATACCCAGTAGTAGAGT
GGGAGTGCTATCCTTTGCATATGCCGCCACCTCCCAAGGGGGCGTGAATTTTCGCTGCTTGTCCTTTTCC
TGCTGGTTGCTCCCATTCTTAGGTGAATTTAAGGAGGCCAGGCTAAAGCCGTCGCATGTCTGATTGCTCA
CCAGGTAAATGTCGCTAATGTTTTCCAACGCGAGAAGGTGTTGAGCGCGGAGCTGAGTGACGTGACAACA
TGGGTATGCCCAATTGCCCCATGTTGGGAGGACGAAAATGGTGACAAGACAGATGGCCAGAAATACACCA
ACAGCACGCATGATGTCTACTGGGGATTTATTCTTTAGTGCGGGGGAATACACGGCTTTTAATACGATTG
AGGGCGTCTCCTAACAAGTTACATCACTCCTGCCCTTCCTCACCCTCATCTCCATCACCTCCTTCATCTC
CGTCATCTCCGTCATCACCCTCCGCGGCAGCCCCTTCCACCATAGGTGGAAACCAGGGAGGCAAATCTAC
TCCATCGTCAAAGCTGCACACAGTCACCCTGATATTGCAGGTAGGAGCGGGCTTTGTCATAACAAGGTCC
TTAATCGCATCCTTCAAAACCTCAGCAAATATATGAGTTTGTAAAAAGACCATGAAATAACAGACAATGG
ACTCCCTTAGCGGGCCAGGTTGTGGGCCGGGTCCAGGGGCCATTCCAAAGGGGAGACGACTCAATGGTGT
AAGACGACATTGTGGAATAGCAAGGGCAGTTCCTCGCCTTAGGTTGTAAAGGGAGGTCTTACTACCTCCA
TATACGAACACACCGGCGACCCAAGTTCCTTCGTCGGTAGTCCTTTCTACGTGACTCCTAGCCAGGAGAG
CTCTTAAACCTTCTGCAATGTTCTCAAATTTCGGGTTGGAACCTCCTTGACCACGATGCTTTCCAAACCA
CCCTCCTTTTTTGCGCCTGCCTCCATCACCCTGACCCCGGGGTCCAGTGCTTGGGCCTTCTCCTGGGTCA
TCTGCGGGGCCCTGCTCTATCGCTCCCGGGGGCACGTCAGGCTCACCATCTGGGCCACCTTCTTGGTGGT
ATTCAAAATAATCGGCTTCCCCTACAGGGTGGAAAAATGGCCTTCTACCTGGAGGGGGCCTGCGCGGTGG
AGACCCGGATGATGATGACTGACTACTGGGACTCCTGGGCCTCTTTTCTCCACGTCCACGACCTCTCCCC
CTGGCTCTTTCACGACTTCCCCCCCTGGCTCTTTCACGTCCTCTACCCCGGCGGCCTCCACTACCTCCTC
GACCCCGGCCTCCACTACCTCCTCGACCCCGGCCTCCACTGCCTCCTCGACCCCGGCCTCCACCTCCTGC
TCCTGCCCCTCCTGCTCCTGCCCCTCCTCCTGCTCCTGCCCCTCCTGCCCCTCCTGCTCCTGCCCCTCCT
GCCCCTCCTGCTCCTGCCCCTCCTGCCCCTCCTGCTCCTGCCCCTCCTGCCCCTCCTCCTGCTCCTGCCC
CTCCTGCCCCTCCTCCTGCTCCTGCCCCTCCTGCCCCTCCTGCTCCTGCCCCTCCTGCCCCTCCTGCTCC
TGCCCCTCCTGCCCCTCCTGCTCCTGCCCCTCCTGCTCCTGCCCCTCCTGCTCCTGCCCCTCCTGCTCCT
GCCCCTCCTGCCCCTCCTGCCCCTCCTCCTGCTCCTGCCCCTCCTGCTCCTGCCCCTCCTGCCCCTCCTG
CCCCTCCTGCTCCTGCCCCTCCTCCTGCTCCTGCCCCTCCTGCCCCTCCTGCCCCTCCTCCTGCTCCTGC
CCCTCCTGCCCCTCCTCCTGCTCCTGCCCCTCCTCCTGCTCCTGCCCCTCCTGCCCCTCCTGCCCCTCCT
CCTGCTCCTGCCCCTCCTGCCCCTCCTCCTGCTCCTGCCCCTCCTCCTGCTCCTGCCCCTCCTGCCCCTC
CTGCCCCTCCTCCTGCTCCTGCCCCTCCTCCTGCTCCTGCCCCTCCTGCCCCTCCTGCCCCTCCTGCCCC
TCCTCCTGCTCCTGCCCCTCCTCCTGCTCCTGCCCCTCCTGCTCCTGCCCCTCCCGCTCCTGCTCCTGCT
CCTGTTCCACCGTGGGTCCCTTTGCAGCCAATGCAACTTGGACGTTTTTGGGGTCTCCGGACACCATCTC
TATGTCTTGGCCCTGATCCTGAGCCGCCCGGGGCTCCTGGTCTTCCGCCTCCTCGTCCTCGTCCTCTTCC
CCGTCCTCGTCCATGGTTATCACCCCCTCTTCTTTGAGGTCCACTGCCGCCGGAGCCTTCTGGTCCAGAT
GTGTCTCCCTTCTCTCCTAGGCCATTTCCAGGTCCTGTACCTGGCCCCTCGTCAGACATGATTCACACTA
AAAGAGATCAATAGACATCTTTATTAGACGACGCTCAGTGAATACAGGGAGTGCAGACTCCTGCCCCCTC
CAACAGCCCCCCCACCCTCATCCCCTTCATGGTCGCTGTCAGACAGATCCAGGTCTGAAAATTCCCCATC
CTCCGAACCATCCTCGTCCTCATCACCAATTACTCGCAGCCCGGAAAACTCCCGCTGAACATCCTCAAGA
TTTGCGTCCTGAGCCTCAAGCCAGGCCTCAAATTCCTCGTCCCCCTTTTTGCTGGACGGTAGGGATGGGG
ATTCTCGGGACCCCTCCTCTTCCTCTTCAAGGTCACCAGACAGAGATGCTACTGGGGCAACGGAAGAAAA
GCTGGGTGCGGCCTGTGAGGATCAGCTTATCGATGATAAGCTGTCAAACATGAGAATTCTTGAAGACGAA
AGGGCCTCGTGATACGCCTATTTTTATAGGTTAATGTCATGATAATAATGGTTTCTTAGACGTCAGGTGG
CACTTTTCGGGGAAATGTGCGCGGAACCCCTATTTGTTTATTTTTCTAAATACATTCAAATATGTATCCG
CTCATGAGACAATAACCCTGATAAATGCTTCAATAATATTGAAAAAGGAAGAGTATGAGTATTCAACATT
TCCGTGTCGCCCTTATTCCCTTTTTTGCGGCATTTTGCCTTCCTGTTTTTGCTCACCCAGAAACGCTGGT
GAAAGTAAAAGATGCTGAAGATCAGTTGGGTGCACGAGTGGGTTACATCGAACTGGATCTCAACAGCGGT
AAGATCCTTGAGAGTTTTCGCCCCGAAGAACGTTTTCCAATGATGAGCACTTTTAAAGTTCTGCTATGTG
GCGCGGTATTATCCCGTGTTGACGCCGGGCAAGAGCAACTCGGTCGCCGCATACACTATTCTCAGAATGA
CTTGGTTGAGTACTCACCAGTCACAGAAAAGCATCTTACGGATGGCATGACAGTAAGAGAATTATGCAGT
GCTGCCATAACCATGAGTGATAACACTGCGGCCAACTTACTTCTGACAACGATCGGAGGACCGAAGGAGC
TAACCGCTTTTTTGCACAACATGGGGGATCATGTAACTCGCCTTGATCGTTGGGAACCGGAGCTGAATGA
AGCCATACCAAACGACGAGCGTGACACCACGATGCCTGCAGCAATGGCAACAACGTTGCGCAAACTATTA
ACTGGCGAACTACTTACTCTAGCTTCCCGGCAACAATTAATAGACTGGATGGAGGCGGATAAAGTTGCAG
GACCACTTCTGCGCTCGGCCCTTCCGGCTGGCTGGTTTATTGCTGATAAATCTGGAGCCGGTGAGCGTGG
GTCTCGCGGTATCATTGCAGCACTGGGGCCAGATGGTAAGCCCTCCCGTATCGTAGTTATCTACACGACG
GGGAGTCAGGCAACTATGGATGAACGAAATAGACAGATCGCTGAGATAGGTGCCTCACTGATTAAGCATT
GGTAACTGTCAGACCAAGTTTACTCATATATACTTTAGATTGATTTAAAACTTCATTTTTAATTTAAAAG
GATCTAGGTGAAGATCCTTTTTGATAATCTCATGACCAAAATCCCTTAACGTGAGTTTTCGTTCCACTGA
GCGTCAGACCCCGTAGAAAAGATCAAAGGATCTTCTTGAGATCCTTTTTTTCTGCGCGTAATCTGCTGCT
TGCAAACAAAAAAACCACCGCTACCAGCGGTGGTTTGTTTGCCGGATCAAGAGCTACCAACTCTTTTTCC
GAAGGTAACTGGCTTCAGCAGAGCGCAGATACCAAATACTGTCCTTCTAGTGTAGCCGTAGTTAGGCCAC
CACTTCAAGAACTCTGTAGCACCGCCTACATACCTCGCTCTGCTAATCCTGTTACCAGTGGCTGCTGCCA
GTGGCGATAAGTCGTGTCTTACCGGGTTGGACTCAAGACGATAGTTACCGGATAAGGCGCAGCGGTCGGG
CTGAACGGGGGGTTCGTGCACACAGCCCAGCTTGGAGCGAACGACCTACACCGAACTGAGATACCTACAG
CGTGAGCTATGAGAAAGCGCCACGCTTCCCGAAGGGAGAAAGGCGGACAGGTATCCGGTAAGCGGCAGGG
TCGGAACAGGAGAGCGCACGAGGGAGCTTCCAGGGGGAAACGCCTGGTATCTTTATAGTCCTGTCGGGTT
TCGCCACCTCTGACTTGAGCGTCGATTTTTGTGATGCTCGTCAGGGGGGCGGAGCCTATGGAAAAACGCC
AGCAACGCGGCCTTTTTACGGTTCCTGGCCTTTTGCTGGCCTTGAAGCTGTCCCTGATGGTCGTCATCTA
CCTGCCTGGACAGCATGGCCTGCAACGCGGGCATCCCGATGCCGCCGGAAGCGAGAAGAATCATAATGGG
GAAGGCCATCCAGCCTCGCGTCGCGAACGCCAGCAAGACGTAGCCCAGCGCGTCGGCCCCGAGATGCGCC
GCGTGCGGCTGCTGGAGATGGCGGACGCGATGGATATGTTCTGCCAAGGGTTGGTTTGCGCATTCACAGT
TCTCCGCAAGAATTGATTGGCTCCAATTCTTGGAGTGGTGAATCCGTTAGCGAGGTGCCGCCCTGCTTCA
TCCCCGTGGCCCGTTGCTCGCGTTTGCTGGCGGTGTCCCCGGAAGAAATATATTTGCATGTCTTTAGTTC
TATGATGACACAAACCCCGCCCAGCGTCTTGTCATTGGCGAATTCGAACACGCAGATGCAGTCGGGGCGG
CGCGGTCCGAGGTCCACTTCGCATATTAAGGTGACGCGTGTGGCCTCGAACACCGAGCGACCCTGCAGCG
ACCCGCTTAACAGCGTCAACAGCGTGCCGCAGATCCCGGGGGGCAATGAGATATGAAAAAGCCTGAACTC
ACCGCGACGTCTGTCGAGAAGTTTCTGATCGAAAAGTTCGACAGCGTCTCCGACCTGATGCAGCTCTCGG
AGGGCGAAGAATCTCGTGCTTTCAGCTTCGATGTAGGAGGGCGTGGATATGTCCTGCGGGTAAATAGCTG
CGCCGATGGTTTCTACAAAGATCGTTATGTTTATCGGCACTTTGCATCGGCCGCGCTCCCGATTCCGGAA
GTGCTTGACATTGGGGAATTCAGCGAGAGCCTGACCTATTGCATCTCCCGCCGTGCACAGGGTGTCACGT
TGCAAGACCTGCCTGAAACCGAACTGCCCGCTGTTCTGCAGCCGGTCGCGGAGGCCATGGATGCGATCGC
TGCGGCCGATCTTAGCCAGACGAGCGGGTTCGGCCCATTCGGACCGCAAGGAATCGGTCAATACACTACA
TGGCGTGATTTCATATGCGCGATTGCTGATCCCCATGTGTATCACTGGCAAACTGTGATGGACGACACCG
TCAGTGCGTCCGTCGCGCAGGCTCTCGATGAGCTGATGCTTTGGGCCGAGGACTGCCCCGAAGTCCGGCA
CCTCGTGCACGCGGATTTCGGCTCCAACAATGTCCTGACGGACAATGGCCGCATAACAGCGGTCATTGAC
TGGAGCGAGGCGATGTTCGGGGATTCCCAATACGAGGTCGCCAACATCTTCTTCTGGAGGCCGTGGTTGG
CTTGTATGGAGCAGCAGACGCGCTACTTCGAGCGGAGGCATCCGGAGCTTGCAGGATCGCCGCGGCTCCG
GGCGTATATGCTCCGCATTGGTCTTGACCAACTCTATCAGAGCTTGGTTGACGGCAATTTCGATGATGCA
GCTTGGGCGCAGGGTCGATGCGACGCAATCGTCCGATCCGGAGCCGGGACTGTCGGGCGTACACAAATCG
CCCGCAGAAGCGCGGCCGTCTGGACCGATGGCTGTGTAGAAGTACTCGCCGATAGTGGAAACCGACGCCC
CAGCACTCGTCCGGATCGGGAGATGGGGGAGGCTAACTGAAACACGGAAGGAGACAATACCGGAAGGAAC
CCGCGCTATGACGGCAATAAAAAGACAGAATAAAACGCACGGGTGTTGGGTCGTTTGTTCATAAACGCGG
GGTTCGGTCCCAGGGCTGGCACTCTGTCGATACCCCACCGAGACCCCATTGGGGCCAATACGCCCGCGTT
TCTTCCTTTTCCCCACCCCACCCCCCAAGTTCGGGTGAAGGCCCAGGGCTCGCAGCCAACGTCGGGGCGG
CAGGCCCTGCCATAGCCACTGGCCCCGTGGGTTAGGGACGGGGTCCCCCATGGGGAATGGTTTATGGTTC
GTGGGGGTTATTATTTTGGGCGTTGCGTGGGGTCAGGTCCACGACTGGACTGAGCAGACAGACCCATGGT
TTTTGGATGGCCTGGGCATGGACCGCATGTACTGGCGCGACACGAACACCGGGCGTCTGTGGCTGCCAAA
CACCCCCGACCCCCAAAAACCACCGCGCGGATTTCTGGCGTGCCAAGCTAGTCGACCAATTCTCATGTTT
GACAGCTTATCATCGCAGATCCGGGCAACGTTGTTGCCATTGCTGCAGGCGCAGAACTGGTAGGTATGGA
AGATCTATACATTGAATCAATATTGGCAATTAGCCATATTAGTCATTGGTTATATAGCATAAATCAATAT
TGGCTATTGGCCATTGCATACGTTGTATCTATATCATAATATGTACATTTATATTGGCTCATGTCCAATA
TGACCGCCATGTTGACATTGATTATTGACTAGTTATTAATAGTAATCAATTACGGGGTCATTAGTTCATA
GCCCATATATGGAGTTCCGCGTTACATAACTTACGGTAAATGGCCCGCCTGGCTGACCGCCCAACGACCC
CCGCCCATTGACGTCAATAATGACGTATGTTCCCATAGTAACGCCAATAGGGACTTTCCATTGACGTCAA
TGGGTGGAGTATTTACGGTAAACTGCCCACTTGGCAGTACATCAAGTGTATCATATGCCAAGTCCGCCCC
CTATTGACGTCAATGACGGTAAATGGCCCGCCTGGCATTATGCCCAGTACATGACCTTACGGGACTTTCC
TACTTGGCAGTACATCTACGTATTAGTCATCGCTATTACCATGGTGATGCGGTTTTGGCAGTACACCAAT
GGGCGTGGATAGCGGTTTGACTCACGGGGATTTCCAAGTCTCCACCCCATTGACGTCAATGGGAGTTTGT
TTTGGCACCAAAATCAACGGGACTTTCCAAAATGTCGTAATAACCCCGCCCCGTTGACGCAAATGGGCGG
TAGGCGTGTACGGTGGGAGGTCTATATAAGCAGAGCTCGTTTAGTGAACCGTCAGATCTCTAGAAGCTGG
GTACCAGCTGCTAGCGCCACCATGGAGACCACCCCCCTGAACAGTCAAAAGCAACTCTCTGCCTGTGAGG
ATGGAGAGGACTGTCAGGAGAATGGCGTTCTTCAAAAGGTTGTACCCACCCCTGGAGATAAGGTGGAAAG
CGGCCAGATTTCCAACGGCTACAGCGCCGTGCCATCACCTGGAGCCGGGGATGATACACGGCACAGCATT
CCCGCAACCACCACGACACTGGTTGCAGAGCTTCACCAGGGCGAGAGGGAGACGTGGGGCAAAAAGGTAG
ATTTTCTGCTTTCCGTGATCGGTTACGCGGTCGATCTGGGGAACGTGTGGAGGTTCCCTTACATTTGTTA
CCAAAACGGAGGGGGTGCCTTCTTGCTGCCCTACACAATTATGGCGATTTTTGGGGGTATCCCGCTCTTC
TACATGGAACTGGCCTTGGGTCAGTACCACCGGAACGGCTGCATTAGCATTTGGCGCAAGATATGCCCCA
TTTTCAAGGGAATCGGATACGCAATCTGTATAATCGCGTTCTATATTGCATCATATTACAACACCATCAT
GGCCTGGGCCCTTTATTACTTGATCAGCAGTTTCACCGACCAATTGCCGTGGACGAGCTGTAAGAACTCA
TGGAATACCGGGAACTGTACCAACTACTTCTCTGAGGACAGCTCAGGAGGTAGCGGGGGTGAACAGAAGC
TGATTAGCGAGGAGGACTTGGGCAGTCCAGGCGGAAGCGGCAACATCACTTGGACACTCCATAGTACGAG
CCCCGCAGAGGAGTTTTACTTCAGGCACGTACTGCAGATTCATAGGAGCAAGGGTCTGCAAGACCTGGGC
GGTATTAGCTGGCAGCTCGCATTGTGCATAATGTTGATCTTTACGGTGATCTATTTCTCTATCTGGAAGG
GAGTAAAGACATCCGGCAAGGTGGTGTGGGTGACGGCGACCTTCCCCTACATTATACTCAGCGTGTTGTT
GGTGAGGGGGGCAACCCTGCCTGGGGCCTGGCGAGGCGTGCTGTTCTATCTCAAGCCAAACTGGCAGAAG
CTTCTTGAAACCGGAGTGTGGATCGACGCGGCCGCGCAAATCTTCTTTTCCCTCGGTCCCGGCTTCGGGG
TCCTTCTGGCATTCGCAAGCTACAACAAGTTCAACAATAACTGCTACCAGGACGCCCTCGTGACAAGTGT
AGTGAACTGCATGACCTCTTTCGTGAGCGGGTTTGTGATCTTCACAGTACTCGGATATATGGCTGAGATG
AGGAACGAAGATGTTAGTGAGGTTGCCAAAGACGCTGGCCCGAGCCTGTTGTTCATCACATACGCCGAGG
CTATCGCGAACATGCCCGCATCTACTTTCTTCGCCATCATCTTTTTCCTGATGCTGATAACCCTTGGGCT
GGATAGCACCTTCGCCGGACTGGAGGGTGTCATCACTGCCGTTCTCGACGAGTTCCCCCATGTGTGGGCC
AAGCGACGGGAAAGGTTCGTGCTGGCCGTCGTAATCACATGCTTCTTCGGCTCACTGGTGACCCTTACCT
TTGGCGGTGCGTACGTGGTCAAGCTGCTCGAAGAGTACGCCACTGGACCGGCGGTTCTGACCGTGGCATT
GATCGAGGCCGTGGCCGTAAGCTGGTTTTACGGCATCACGCAGTTCTGTAGGGACGTGAAAGAGATGCTG
GGCTTTTCTCCCGGTTGGTTTTGGAGGATTTGTTGGGTAGCAATTAGCCCCCTGTTTCTCCTTTTCATTA
TTTGCTCTTTTCTGATGTCTCCACCGCAGCTCCGACTGTTTCAGTACAACTACCCCTACTGGTCAATTAT
CCTGGGCTATTGTATCGGCACCTCAAGTTTCATCTGCATCCCCACATACATCGCATACAGACTGATAATT
ACGCCCGGTACTTTTAAGGAGCGAATCATTAAAAGCATAACCCCCGAAACCCCCACCGAGATCCCTTGTG
GCGATATAAGACTCAATGCGGTCTAATAGCTCGAG
