>Addgene plasmid #107481 | pCEP4-SERTT233F-myc | addgene partial sequence | sequence record 205648 | Addgene Partial NGS Result
GTGGGTCCCTTTGCAGCCAATGCAACTTGGACGTTTTTGGGGTCTCCGGACACCATCTCTATGTCTTGGC
CCTGATCCTGAGCCGCCCGGGGCTCCTGGTCTTCCGCCTCCTCGTCCTCGTCCTCTTCCCCGTCCTCGTC
CATGGTTATCACCCCCTCTTCTTTGAGGTCCACTGCCGCCGGAGCCTTCTGGTCCAGATGTGTCTCCCTT
CTCTCCTAGGCCATTTCCAGGTCCTGTACCTGGCCCCTCGTCAGACATGATTCACACTAAAAGAGATCAA
TAGACATCTTTATTAGACGACGCTCAGTGAATACAGGGAGTGCAGACTCCTGCCCCCTCCAACAGCCCCC
CCACCCTCATCCCCTTCATGGTCGCTGTCAGACAGATCCAGGTCTGAAAATTCCCCATCCTCCGAACCAT
CCTCGTCCTCATCACCAATTACTCGCAGCCCGGAAAACTCCCGCTGAACATCCTCAAGATTTGCGTCCTG
AGCCTCAAGCCAGGCCTCAAATTCCTCGTCCCCCTTTTTGCTGGACGGTAGGGATGGGGATTCTCGGGAC
CCCTCCTCTTCCTCTTCAAGGTCACCAGACAGAGATGCTACTGGGGCAACGGAAGAAAAGCTGGGTGCGG
CCTGTGAGGATCAGCTTATCGATGATAAGCTGTCAAACATGAGAATTCTTGAAGACGAAAGGGCCTCGTG
ATACGCCTATTTTTATAGGTTAATGTCATGATAATAATGGTTTCTTAGACGTCAGGTGGCACTTTTCGGG
GAAATGTGCGCGGAACCCCTATTTGTTTATTTTTCTAAATACATTCAAATATGTATCCGCTCATGAGACA
ATAACCCTGATAAATGCTTCAATAATATTGAAAAAGGAAGAGTATGAGTATTCAACATTTCCGTGTCGCC
CTTATTCCCTTTTTTGCGGCATTTTGCCTTCCTGTTTTTGCTCACCCAGAAACGCTGGTGAAAGTAAAAG
ATGCTGAAGATCAGTTGGGTGCACGAGTGGGTTACATCGAACTGGATCTCAACAGCGGTAAGATCCTTGA
GAGTTTTCGCCCCGAAGAACGTTTTCCAATGATGAGCACTTTTAAAGTTCTGCTATGTGGCGCGGTATTA
TCCCGTGTTGACGCCGGGCAAGAGCAACTCGGTCGCCGCATACACTATTCTCAGAATGACTTGGTTGAGT
ACTCACCAGTCACAGAAAAGCATCTTACGGATGGCATGACAGTAAGAGAATTATGCAGTGCTGCCATAAC
CATGAGTGATAACACTGCGGCCAACTTACTTCTGACAACGATCGGAGGACCGAAGGAGCTAACCGCTTTT
TTGCACAACATGGGGGATCATGTAACTCGCCTTGATCGTTGGGAACCGGAGCTGAATGAAGCCATACCAA
ACGACGAGCGTGACACCACGATGCCTGCAGCAATGGCAACAACGTTGCGCAAACTATTAACTGGCGAACT
ACTTACTCTAGCTTCCCGGCAACAATTAATAGACTGGATGGAGGCGGATAAAGTTGCAGGACCACTTCTG
CGCTCGGCCCTTCCGGCTGGCTGGTTTATTGCTGATAAATCTGGAGCCGGTGAGCGTGGGTCTCGCGGTA
TCATTGCAGCACTGGGGCCAGATGGTAAGCCCTCCCGTATCGTAGTTATCTACACGACGGGGAGTCAGGC
AACTATGGATGAACGAAATAGACAGATCGCTGAGATAGGTGCCTCACTGATTAAGCATTGGTAACTGTCA
GACCAAGTTTACTCATATATACTTTAGATTGATTTAAAACTTCATTTTTAATTTAAAAGGATCTAGGTGA
AGATCCTTTTTGATAATCTCATGACCAAAATCCCTTAACGTGAGTTTTCGTTCCACTGAGCGTCAGACCC
CGTAGAAAAGATCAAAGGATCTTCTTGAGATCCTTTTTTTCTGCGCGTAATCTGCTGCTTGCAAACAAAA
AAACCACCGCTACCAGCGGTGGTTTGTTTGCCGGATCAAGAGCTACCAACTCTTTTTCCGAAGGTAACTG
GCTTCAGCAGAGCGCAGATACCAAATACTGTCCTTCTAGTGTAGCCGTAGTTAGGCCACCACTTCAAGAA
CTCTGTAGCACCGCCTACATACCTCGCTCTGCTAATCCTGTTACCAGTGGCTGCTGCCAGTGGCGATAAG
TCGTGTCTTACCGGGTTGGACTCAAGACGATAGTTACCGGATAAGGCGCAGCGGTCGGGCTGAACGGGGG
GTTCGTGCACACAGCCCAGCTTGGAGCGAACGACCTACACCGAACTGAGATACCTACAGCGTGAGCTATG
AGAAAGCGCCACGCTTCCCGAAGGGAGAAAGGCGGACAGGTATCCGGTAAGCGGCAGGGTCGGAACAGGA
GAGCGCACGAGGGAGCTTCCAGGGGGAAACGCCTGGTATCTTTATAGTCCTGTCGGGTTTCGCCACCTCT
GACTTGAGCGTCGATTTTTGTGATGCTCGTCAGGGGGGCGGAGCCTATGGAAAAACGCCAGCAACGCGGC
CTTTTTACGGTTCCTGGCCTTTTGCTGGCCTTGAAGCTGTCCCTGATGGTCGTCATCTACCTGCCTGGAC
AGCATGGCCTGCAACGCGGGCATCCCGATGCCGCCGGAAGCGAGAAGAATCATAATGGGGAAGGCCATCC
AGCCTCGCGTCGCGAACGCCAGCAAGACGTAGCCCAGCGCGTCGGCCCCGAGATGCGCCGCGTGCGGCTG
CTGGAGATGGCGGACGCGATGGATATGTTCTGCCAAGGGTTGGTTTGCGCATTCACAGTTCTCCGCAAGA
ATTGATTGGCTCCAATTCTTGGAGTGGTGAATCCGTTAGCGAGGTGCCGCCCTGCTTCATCCCCGTGGCC
CGTTGCTCGCGTTTGCTGGCGGTGTCCCCGGAAGAAATATATTTGCATGTCTTTAGTTCTATGATGACAC
AAACCCCGCCCAGCGTCTTGTCATTGGCGAATTCGAACACGCAGATGCAGTCGGGGCGGCGCGGTCCGAG
GTCCACTTCGCATATTAAGGTGACGCGTGTGGCCTCGAACACCGAGCGACCCTGCAGCGACCCGCTTAAC
AGCGTCAACAGCGTGCCGCAGATCCCGGGGGGCAATGAGATATGAAAAAGCCTGAACTCACCGCGACGTC
TGTCGAGAAGTTTCTGATCGAAAAGTTCGACAGCGTCTCCGACCTGATGCAGCTCTCGGAGGGCGAAGAA
TCTCGTGCTTTCAGCTTCGATGTAGGAGGGCGTGGATATGTCCTGCGGGTAAATAGCTGCGCCGATGGTT
TCTACAAAGATCGTTATGTTTATCGGCACTTTGCATCGGCCGCGCTCCCGATTCCGGAAGTGCTTGACAT
TGGGGAATTCAGCGAGAGCCTGACCTATTGCATCTCCCGCCGTGCACAGGGTGTCACGTTGCAAGACCTG
CCTGAAACCGAACTGCCCGCTGTTCTGCAGCCGGTCGCGGAGGCCATGGATGCGATCGCTGCGGCCGATC
TTAGCCAGACGAGCGGGTTCGGCCCATTCGGACCGCAAGGAATCGGTCAATACACTACATGGCGTGATTT
CATATGCGCGATTGCTGATCCCCATGTGTATCACTGGCAAACTGTGATGGACGACACCGTCAGTGCGTCC
GTCGCGCAGGCTCTCGATGAGCTGATGCTTTGGGCCGAGGACTGCCCCGAAGTCCGGCACCTCGTGCACG
CGGATTTCGGCTCCAACAATGTCCTGACGGACAATGGCCGCATAACAGCGGTCATTGACTGGAGCGAGGC
GATGTTCGGGGATTCCCAATACGAGGTCGCCAACATCTTCTTCTGGAGGCCGTGGTTGGCTTGTATGGAG
CAGCAGACGCGCTACTTCGAGCGGAGGCATCCGGAGCTTGCAGGATCGCCGCGGCTCCGGGCGTATATGC
TCCGCATTGGTCTTGACCAACTCTATCAGAGCTTGGTTGACGGCAATTTCGATGATGCAGCTTGGGCGCA
GGGTCGATGCGACGCAATCGTCCGATCCGGAGCCGGGACTGTCGGGCGTACACAAATCGCCCGCAGAAGC
GCGGCCGTCTGGACCGATGGCTGTGTAGAAGTACTCGCCGATAGTGGAAACCGACGCCCCAGCACTCGTC
CGGATCGGGAGATGGGGGAGGCTAACTGAAACACGGAAGGAGACAATACCGGAAGGAACCCGCGCTATGA
CGGCAATAAAAAGACAGAATAAAACGCACGGGTGTTGGGTCGTTTGTTCATAAACGCGGGGTTCGGTCCC
AGGGCTGGCACTCTGTCGATACCCCACCGAGACCCCATTGGGGCCAATACGCCCGCGTTTCTTCCTTTTC
CCCACCCCACCCCCCAAGTTCGGGTGAAGGCCCAGGGCTCGCAGCCAACGTCGGGGCGGCAGGCCCTGCC
ATAGCCACTGGCCCCGTGGGTTAGGGACGGGGTCCCCCATGGGGAATGGTTTATGGTTCGTGGGGGTTAT
TATTTTGGGCGTTGCGTGGGGTCAGGTCCACGACTGGACTGAGCAGACAGACCCATGGTTTTTGGATGGC
CTGGGCATGGACCGCATGTACTGGCGCGACACGAACACCGGGCGTCTGTGGCTGCCAAACACCCCCGACC
CCCAAAAACCACCGCGCGGATTTCTGGCGTGCCAAGCTAGTCGACCAATTCTCATGTTTGACAGCTTATC
ATCGCAGATCCGGGCAACGTTGTTGCCATTGCTGCAGGCGCAGAACTGGTAGGTATGGAAGATCTATACA
TTGAATCAATATTGGCAATTAGCCATATTAGTCATTGGTTATATAGCATAAATCAATATTGGCTATTGGC
CATTGCATACGTTGTATCTATATCATAATATGTACATTTATATTGGCTCATGTCCAATATGACCGCCATG
TTGACATTGATTATTGACTAGTTATTAATAGTAATCAATTACGGGGTCATTAGTTCATAGCCCATATATG
GAGTTCCGCGTTACATAACTTACGGTAAATGGCCCGCCTGGCTGACCGCCCAACGACCCCCGCCCATTGA
CGTCAATAATGACGTATGTTCCCATAGTAACGCCAATAGGGACTTTCCATTGACGTCAATGGGTGGAGTA
TTTACGGTAAACTGCCCACTTGGCAGTACATCAAGTGTATCATATGCCAAGTCCGCCCCCTATTGACGTC
AATGACGGTAAATGGCCCGCCTGGCATTATGCCCAGTACATGACCTTACGGGACTTTCCTACTTGGCAGT
ACATCTACGTATTAGTCATCGCTATTACCATGGTGATGCGGTTTTGGCAGTACACCAATGGGCGTGGATA
GCGGTTTGACTCACGGGGATTTCCAAGTCTCCACCCCATTGACGTCAATGGGAGTTTGTTTTGGCACCAA
AATCAACGGGACTTTCCAAAATGTCGTAATAACCCCGCCCCGTTGACGCAAATGGGCGGTAGGCGTGTAC
GGTGGGAGGTCTATATAAGCAGAGCTCGTTTAGTGAACCGTCAGATCTCTAGAAGCTGGGTACCAGCTGC
TAGCGCCACCATGGAGACCACCCCCCTGAACAGTCAAAAGCAACTCTCTGCCTGTGAGGATGGAGAGGAC
TGTCAGGAGAATGGCGTTCTTCAAAAGGTTGTACCCACCCCTGGAGATAAGGTGGAAAGCGGCCAGATTT
CCAACGGCTACAGCGCCGTGCCATCACCTGGAGCCGGGGATGATACACGGCACAGCATTCCCGCAACCAC
CACGACACTGGTTGCAGAGCTTCACCAGGGCGAGAGGGAGACGTGGGGCAAAAAGGTAGATTTTCTGCTT
TCCGTGATCGGTTACGCGGTCGATCTGGGGAACGTGTGGAGGTTCCCTTACATTTGTTACCAAAACGGAG
GGGGTGCCTTCTTGCTGCCCTACACAATTATGGCGATTTTTGGGGGTATCCCGCTCTTCTACATGGAACT
GGCCTTGGGTCAGTACCACCGGAACGGCTGCATTAGCATTTGGCGCAAGATATGCCCCATTTTCAAGGGA
ATCGGATACGCAATCTGTATAATCGCGTTCTATATTGCATCATATTACAACACCATCATGGCCTGGGCCC
TTTATTACTTGATCAGCAGTTTCACCGACCAATTGCCGTGGACGAGCTGTAAGAACTCATGGAATACCGG
GAACTGTACCAACTACTTCTCTGAGGACAGCTCAGGAGGTAGCGGGGGTGAACAGAAGCTGATTAGCGAG
GAGGACTTGGGCAGTCCAGGCGGAAGCGGCAACATCACTTGGACACTCCATAGTACGAGCCCCGCAGAGG
AGTTTTACTTCAGGCACGTACTGCAGATTCATAGGAGCAAGGGTCTGCAAGACCTGGGCGGTATTAGCTG
GCAGCTCGCATTGTGCATAATGTTGATCTTTACGGTGATCTATTTCTCTATCTGGAAGGGAGTAAAGACA
TCCGGCAAGGTGGTGTGGGTGACGGCGACCTTCCCCTACATTATACTCAGCGTGTTGTTGGTGAGGGGGG
CAACCCTGCCTGGGGCCTGGCGAGGCGTGCTGTTCTATCTCAAGCCAAACTGGCAGAAGCTTCTTGAAAC
CGGAGTGTGGATCGACGCGGCCGCGCAAATCTTCTTTTCCCTCGGTCCCGGCTTCGGGGTCCTTCTGGCA
TTCGCAAGCTACAACAAGTTCAACAATAACTGCTACCAGGACGCCCTCGTGACAAGTGTAGTGAACTGCA
TGACCTCTTTCGTGAGCGGGTTTGTGATCTTCACAGTACTCGGATATATGGCTGAGATGAGGAACGAAGA
TGTTAGTGAGGTTGCCAAAGACGCTGGCCCGAGCCTGTTGTTCATCACATACGCCGAGGCTATCGCGAAC
ATGCCCGCATCTACTTTCTTCGCCATCATCTTTTTCCTGATGCTGATAACCCTTGGGCTGGATAGCACCT
TCGCCGGACTGGAGGGTGTCATCACTGCCGTTCTCGACGAGTTCCCCCATGTGTGGGCCAAGCGACGGGA
AAGGTTCGTGCTGGCCGTCGTAATCACATGCTTCTTCGGCTCACTGGTGACCCTTACCTTTGGCGGTGCG
TACGTGGTCAAGCTGCTCGAAGAGTACGCCACTGGACCGGCGGTTCTGACCGTGGCATTGATCGAGGCCG
TGGCCGTAAGCTGGTTTTACGGCATCACGCAGTTCTGTAGGGACGTGAAAGAGATGCTGGGCTTTTCTCC
CGGTTGGTTTTGGAGGATTTGTTGGGTAGCAATTAGCCCCCTGTTTCTCCTTTTCATTATTTGCTCTTTT
CTGATGTCTCCACCGCAGCTCCGACTGTTTCAGTACAACTACCCCTACTGGTCAATTATCCTGGGCTATT
GTATCGGCACCTCAAGTTTCATCTGCATCCCCACATACATCGCATACAGACTGATAATTACGCCCGGTAC
TTTTAAGGAGCGAATCATTAAAAGCATAACCCCCGAAACCCCCACCGAGATCCCTTGTGGCGATATAAGA
CTCAATGCGGTCTAATAGCTCGAGGCCGGCAAGGCCGGATCCAGACATGATAAGATACATTGATGAGTTT
GGACAAACCACAACTAGAATGCAGTGAAAAAAATGCTTTATTTGTGAAATTTGTGATGCTATTGCTTTAT
TTGTAACCATTATAAGCTGCAATAAACAAGTTAACAACAACAATTGCATTCATTTTATGTTTCAGGTTCA
GGGGGAGGTGTGGGAGGTTTTTTAAAGCAAGTAAAACCTCTACAAATGTGGTATGGCTGATTATGATCCG
GCTGCCTCGCGCGTTTCGGTGATGACGGTGAAAACCTCTGACACATGCAGCTCCCGGAGACGGTCACAGC
TTGTCTGTAAGCGGATGCCGGGAGCAGACAAGCCCGTCAGGGCGCGTCAGCGGGTGTTGGCGGGTGTCGG
GGCGCAGCCATGAGGTCGACTCTAGAGGATCGATCCCCGCCCCGGACGAACTAAACCTGACTACGACATC
TCTGCCCCTTCTTCGCGGGGCAGTGCATGTAATCCCTTCAGTTGGTTGGTACAACTTGCCAACTGGGCCC
TGTTCCACATGTGACACGGGGGGGGACCAAACACAAAGGGGTTCTCTGACTGTAGTTGACATCCTTATAA
ATGGATGTGCACATTTGCCAACACTGAGTGGCTTTCATCCTGGAGCAGACTTTGCAGTCTGTGGACTGCA
ACACAACATTGCCTTTATGTGTAACTCTTGGCTGAAGCTCTTACACCAATGCTGGGGGACATGTACCTCC
CAGGGGCCCAGGAAGACTACGGGAGGCTACACCAACGTCAATCAGAGGGGCCTGTGTAGCTACCGATAAG
CGGACCCTCAAGAGGGCATTAGCAATAGTGTTTATAAGGCCCCCTTGTTAACCCTAAACGGGTAGCATAT
GCTTCCCGGGTAGTAGTATATACTATCCAGACTAACCCTAATTCAATAGCATATGTTACCCAACGGGAAG
CATATGCTATCGAATTAGGGTTAGTAAAAGGGTCCTAAGGAACAGCGATATCTCCCACCCCATGAGCTGT
CACGGTTTTATTTACATGGGGTCAGGATTCCACGAGGGTAGTGAACCATTTTAGTCACAAGGGCAGTGGC
TGAAGATCAAGGAGCGGGCAGTGAACTCTCCTGAATCTTCGCCTGCTTCTTCATTCTCCTTCGTTTAGCT
AATAGAATAACTGCTGAGTTGTGAACAGTAAGGTGTATGTGAGGTGCTCGAAAACAAGGTTTCAGGTGAC
GCCCCCAGAATAAAATTTGGACGGGGGGTTCAGTGGTGGCATTGTGCTATGACACCAATATAACCCTCAC
AAACCCCTTGGGCAATAAATACTAGTGTAGGAATGAAACATTCTGAATATCTTTAACAATAGAAATCCAT
GGGGTGGGGACAAGCCGTAAAGACTGGATGTCCATCTCACACGAATTTATGGCTATGGGCAACACATAAT
CCTAGTGCAATATGATACTGGGGTTATTAAGATGTGTCCCAGGCAGGGACCAAGACAGGTGAACCATGTT
GTTACACTCTATTTGTAACAAGGGGAAAGAGAGTGGACGCCGACAGCAGCGGACTCCACTGGTTGTCTCT
AACACCCCCGAAAATTAAACGGGGCTCCACGCCAATGGGGCCCATAAACAAAGACAAGTGGCCACTCTTT
TTTTTGAAATTGTGGAGTGGGGGCACGCGTCAGCCCCCACACGCCGCCCTGCGGTTTTGGACTGTAAAAT
AAGGGTGTAATAACTTGGCTGATTGTAACCCCGCTAACCACTGCGGTCAAACCACTTGCCCACAAAACCA
CTAATGGCACCCCGGGGAATACCTGCATAAGTAGGTGGGCGGGCCAAGATAGGGGCGCGATTGCTGCGAT
CTGGAGGACAAATTACACACACTTGCGCCTGAGCGCCAAGCACAGGGTTGTTGGTCCTCATATTCACGAG
GTCGCTGAGAGCACGGTGGGCTAATGTTGCCATGGGTAGCATATACTACCCAAATATCTGGATAGCATAT
GCTATCCTAATCTATATCTGGGTAGCATAGGCTATCCTAATCTATATCTGGGTAGCATATGCTATCCTAA
TCTATATCTGGGTAGTATATGCTATCCTAATTTATATCTGGGTAGCATAGGCTATCCTAATCTATATCTG
GGTAGCATATGCTATCCTAATCTATATCTGGGTAGTATATGCTATCCTAATCTGTATCCGGGTAGCATAT
GCTATCCTAATAGAGATTAGGGTAGTATATGCTATCCTAATTTATATCTGGGTAGCATATACTACCCAAA
TATCTGGATAGCATATGCTATCCTAATCTATATCTGGGTAGCATATGCTATCCTAATCTATATCTGGGTA
GCATAGGCTATCCTAATCTATATCTGGGTAGCATATGCTATCCTAATCTATATCTGGGTAGTATATGCTA
TCCTAATTTATATCTGGGTAGCATAGGCTATCCTAATCTATATCTGGGTAGCATATGCTATCCTAATCTA
TATCTGGGTAGTATATGCTATCCTAATCTGTATCCGGGTAGCATATGCTATCCTCATGCATATACAGTCA
GCATATGATACCCAGTAGTAGAGTGGGAGTGCTATCCTTTGCATATGCCGCCACCTCCCAAGGGGGCGTG
AATTTTCGCTGCTTGTCCTTTTCCTGCTGGTTGCTCCCATTCTTAGGTGAATTTAAGGAGGCCAGGCTAA
AGCCGTCGCATGTCTGATTGCTCACCAGGTAAATGTCGCTAATGTTTTCCAACGCGAGAAGGTGTTGAGC
GCGGAGCTGAGTGACGTGACAACATGGGTATGCCCAATTGCCCCATGTTGGGAGGACGAAAATGGTGACA
AGACAGATGGCCAGAAATACACCAACAGCACGCATGATGTCTACTGGGGATTTATTCTTTAGTGCGGGGG
AATACACGGCTTTTAATACGATTGAGGGCGTCTCCTAACAAGTTACATCACTCCTGCCCTTCCTCACCCT
CATCTCCATCACCTCCTTCATCTCCGTCATCTCCGTCATCACCCTCCGCGGCAGCCCCTTCCACCATAGG
TGGAAACCAGGGAGGCAAATCTACTCCATCGTCAAAGCTGCACACAGTCACCCTGATATTGCAGGTAGGA
GCGGGCTTTGTCATAACAAGGTCCTTAATCGCATCCTTCAAAACCTCAGCAAATATATGAGTTTGTAAAA
AGACCATGAAATAACAGACAATGGACTCCCTTAGCGGGCCAGGTTGTGGGCCGGGTCCAGGGGCCATTCC
AAAGGGGAGACGACTCAATGGTGTAAGACGACATTGTGGAATAGCAAGGGCAGTTCCTCGCCTTAGGTTG
TAAAGGGAGGTCTTACTACCTCCATATACGAACACACCGGCGACCCAAGTTCCTTCGTCGGTAGTCCTTT
CTACGTGACTCCTAGCCAGGAGAGCTCTTAAACCTTCTGCAATGTTCTCAAATTTCGGGTTGGAACCTCC
TTGACCACGATGCTTTCCAAACCACCCTCCTTTTTTGCGCCTGCCTCCATCACCCTGACCCCGGGGTCCA
GTGCTTGGGCCTTCTCCTGGGTCATCTGCGGGGCCCTGCTCTATCGCTCCCGGGGGCACGTCAGGCTCAC
CATCTGGGCCACCTTCTTGGTGGTATTCAAAATAATCGGCTTCCCCTACAGGGTGGAAAAATGGCCTTCT
ACCTGGAGGGGGCCTGCGCGGTGGAGACCCGGATGATGATGACTGACTACTGGGACTCCTGGGCCTCTTT
TCTCCACGTCCACGACCTCTCCCCCTGGCTCTTTCACGACTTCCCCCCCTGGCTCTTTCACGTCCTCTAC
CCCGGCGGCCTCCACTACCTCCTCGACCCCGGCCTCCACTACCTCCTCGACCCCGGCCTCCACTGCCTCC
TCGACCCCGGCCTCCACCTCCTGCTCCTGCCCCTCCTGCTCCT
